Addgene plasmid #208636: pET28-H12TEV-hEIF5B-1~1220(FL)
Purpose: for E. coli expression of human eIF5B (ENST00000289371)
Depositing lab: Quanfu Ma. Depositing organization: Maternal and Child Health Hospital of Hubei Province.
Backbone
  Vector backbone: pET28-H12TEV
  Modifications to backbone: refer to (Addgene#208635)
  Vector type: Bacterial Expression
Growth in bacteria
  Bacterial resistance: Kanamycin, 50 μg/mL
  Growth temperature: 37°C
  Growth strain: DH5alpha
  Growth instructions: we use BL21 (DE3) for expression
  Copy number: Low Copy
Gene/Insert
  Gene/Insert name: human eIF5B (ENST00000289371) (alt name: eIF5B)
  Species: H. sapiens (human)
  Mutation: Contain SNP rs1376443, protein sequence not changed; Contain SNP rs7558074 (ENST00000289371:p.522K>T)
  GenBank ID: ENST00000289371
  Entrez Gene: EIF5B (a.k.a. IF2)
  Promoter: T7
  Tag / fusion protein: 6xhis (N terminal on backbone)
  Cloning method: Gibson Cloning
  Sequencing primers: 5′ pETupstream, T7p; 3′ T7ter
Terms and licenses: Academic/Nonprofit Terms; Industry Terms: Not Available to Industry
Depositor comments: tag: 6xhis-Thrombin-6xhis-TEV, not continuous 12x his Method: To get 1~1220, clone 1~586 from cDNA into pET28-H12TEV-hEIF5B-587~1220 (Addgene#208637)
How to cite: pET28-H12TEV-hEIF5B-1~1220(FL) was a gift from Quanfu Ma (Addgene plasmid # 208636 ; http://n2t.net/addgene:208636 ; RRID:Addgene_208636)
