[The description below was written by a language model from this plasmid's Addgene catalogue record and pLannotate feature annotations shown in this document.]
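Description:
pET28-H12TEV-hEIF5B-1~1220(FL) is a bacterial expression plasmid of about 9 kb for producing full-length human eIF5B (residues 1–1220) in E. coli. It is built on pET28-H12TEV, a modified pET28 backbone. It carries a kanamycin resistance gene (aph(3')-Ia) for selection and a ColE1/pBR322-type origin together with the rop gene and bom region, consistent with the low copy number recorded. An f1 origin is also present. Short fragments annotated as tetracycline resistance sequence appear to be pBR322-derived remnants of the backbone rather than a functional marker.

Expression is driven by a T7 promoter followed by a lac operator and the T7 gene 10 ribosome binding site, with a plasmid-borne lacI gene supplying repressor. Transcription therefore depends on T7 RNA polymerase, as provided by a DE3 lysogen such as the BL21(DE3) host the depositor uses, and is inducible with IPTG. A T7 terminator closes the cassette.

The EIF5B coding sequence is fused at its N terminus to a composite tag described by the depositor as 6xHis–thrombin site–6xHis–TEV site. This is two separate His tags rather than a continuous 12xHis, allowing nickel-affinity purification and protease removal of the tag. A His-tag sequence is also annotated downstream of the insert, as in standard pET28, but the record does not say whether it is translated.

The insert contains two SNPs relative to the reference transcript, one silent and one giving K522T. It was assembled by Gibson cloning of residues 1–586 from cDNA into a related 587–1220 construct. eIF5B is the translational GTPase that promotes 40S–60S ribosomal subunit joining, so the plasmid supplies recombinant protein for studying it.
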