Features (pLannotate 1.2.2; 22 found; start..end, strand, type, name):
     12..440     +  rep_origin     f1 ori (sequence partly withheld): f1 bacteriophage origin of replication; arrow indicates direction of (+) strand synthesis
    493..550     +  promoter       AmpR promoter (fragment): bla
    559..1374    -  CDS            KanR: aminoglycoside phosphotransferase; aph(3')-Ia; confers resistance to kanamycin in bacteria or G418 (Geneticin®) in eukaryotes
   1496..2084    +  rep_origin     ori: high-copy-number ColE1/pMB1/pBR322/pUC origin of replication
   2270..2409    -  misc_feature   bom: basis of mobility region from pBR322
   2511..2702    -  CDS            rop: Rop protein, which maintains plasmids at low copy number; rop
   2719..3099    +  CDS            YPB1_ECOLX: Protein predicted: Swiss-Prot protein existence level 4. From Escherichia coli.
   3171..3462    -  CDS            TcR (fragment): tetracycline efflux protein; tet; confers resistance to tetracycline
   3477..3498    -  protein_bind   CAP binding site: CAP binding activates transcription in the presence of cAMP. E. coli catabolite activator protein
   3511..4593    -  CDS            lacI: lac repressor; lacI; The lac repressor binds to the lac operator to inhibit transcription in E. coli. This inhibition can be relieved by adding lactose or isopropyl-β-D-thiogalactopyranoside (IPTG).
   4594..4671    -  promoter       lacI promoter: lacI
   4679..4958    -  CDS            TcR (fragment): tetracycline efflux protein; tet; confers resistance to tetracycline
   4980..4998    +  promoter       T7 promoter: promoter for bacteriophage T7 RNA polymerase
   4999..5023    +  protein_bind   lac operator: The lac repressor binds to the lac operator to inhibit transcription in E. coli. This inhibition can be relieved by adding lactose or isopropyl-β-D-thiogalactopyranoside (IPTG). lac repressor encoded by lacI
   5038..5060    +  RBS            RBS: efficient ribosome binding site from bacteriophage T7 gene 10 (Olins and Rangwala, 1989)
   5079..5095    +  CDS            capTEV™ (fragment): composite tag for in vivo biotinylation, TEV protease cleavage, and 6xHis tagging
   5106..5123    +  CDS            thrombin site: thrombin recognition and cleavage site
   5130..5147    +  CDS            7xHis (fragment): 6xHis affinity tag
   5175..8834    +  CDS            EIF5B: IF2P_HUMAN - Also known as IF2, KIAA0741. Experimental evidence at protein level: Swiss-Prot protein existence level 1. Plays a role in translation initiation. Translational GTPase that catalyzes the joining of the 40S and 60S subunits to form the 80S initiation complex with the initiator methionine-tRNA in the P-site base paired to the start codon. GTP binding and hydrolysis induces conformational changes in the enzyme that renders it active for productive interactions with the ribosome. The release of the enzyme after formation of the initiation complex is a prerequisite to form elongation-c
   8853..8870    +  CDS            9xHis (fragment): 9xHis affinity tag
   8880..8929    +  CDS            SET1 (fragment): solubility-enhancement tag derived from T7 phage gene 10B
   8937..8984    +  terminator     T7 terminator: transcription terminator for bacteriophage T7 RNA polymerase
>Addgene plasmid #208636 | pET28-H12TEV-hEIF5B-1~1220(FL) | addgene full sequence | sequence record 433645 | Addgene NGS Result
TGGCGAATGGG
[124 nt withheld, positions 12-135]
C
[91 nt withheld, positions 137-227]
A
[49 nt withheld, positions 229-277]
CCTTTGACGTTGGAGTCCACGTTCTTT
[37 nt withheld, positions 305-341]
ACCCTATCTCGGTCTATTCTTTTGATTTATAAGGGATTTTGCCGATTTCGGCCTATTGGTTAAAAAATGA
GCTGATTTAACAAAAATTTAACGCGAATTTTAACAAAATATTAACGCTTACAATTTAGGTGGCACTTTTC
GGGGAAATGTGCGCGGAACCCCTATTTGTTTATTTTTCTAAATACATTCAAATATGTATCCGCTCATGAA
TTAATTCTTAGAAAAACTCATCGAGCATCAAATGAAACTGCAATTTATTCATATCAGGATTATCAATACC
ATATTTTTGAAAAAGCCGTTTCTGTAATGAAGGAGAAAACTCACCGAGGCAGTTCCATAGGATGGCAAGA
TCCTGGTATCGGTCTGCGATTCCGACTCGTCCAACATCAATACAACCTATTAATTTCCCCTCGTCAAAAA
TAAGGTTATCAAGTGAGAAATCACCATGAGTGACGACTGAATCCGGTGAGAATGGCAAAAGTTTATGCAT
TTCTTTCCAGACTTGTTCAACAGGCCAGCCATTACGCTCGTCATCAAAATCACTCGCATCAACCAAACCG
TTATTCATTCGTGATTGCGCCTGAGCGAGACGAAATACGCGATCGCTGTTAAAAGGACAATTACAAACAG
GAATCGAATGCAACCGGCGCAGGAACACTGCCAGCGCATCAACAATATTTTCACCTGAATCAGGATATTC
TTCTAATACCTGGAATGCTGTTTTCCCGGGGATCGCAGTGGTGAGTAACCATGCATCATCAGGAGTACGG
ATAAAATGCTTGATGGTCGGAAGAGGCATAAATTCCGTCAGCCAGTTTAGTCTGACCATCTCATCTGTAA
CATCATTGGCAACGCTACCTTTGCCATGTTTCAGAAACAACTCTGGCGCATCGGGCTTCCCATACAATCG
ATAGATTGTCGCACCTGATTGCCCGACATTATCGCGAGCCCATTTATACCCATATAAATCAGCATCCATG
TTGGAATTTAATCGCGGCCTAGAGCAAGACGTTTCCCGTTGAATATGGCTCATAACACCCCTTGTATTAC
TGTTTATGTAAGCAGACAGTTTTATTGTTCATGACCAAAATCCCTTAACGTGAGTTTTCGTTCCACTGAG
CGTCAGACCCCGTAGAAAAGATCAAAGGATCTTCTTGAGATCCTTTTTTTCTGCGCGTAATCTGCTGCTT
GCAAACAAAAAAACCACCGCTACCAGCGGTGGTTTGTTTGCCGGATCAAGAGCTACCAACTCTTTTTCCG
AAGGTAACTGGCTTCAGCAGAGCGCAGATACCAAATACTGTCCTTCTAGTGTAGCCGTAGTTAGGCCACC
ACTTCAAGAACTCTGTAGCACCGCCTACATACCTCGCTCTGCTAATCCTGTTACCAGTGGCTGCTGCCAG
TGGCGATAAGTCGTGTCTTACCGGGTTGGACTCAAGACGATAGTTACCGGATAAGGCGCAGCGGTCGGGC
TGAACGGGGGGTTCGTGCACACAGCCCAGCTTGGAGCGAACGACCTACACCGAACTGAGATACCTACAGC
GTGAGCTATGAGAAAGCGCCACGCTTCCCGAAGGGAGAAAGGCGGACAGGTATCCGGTAAGCGGCAGGGT
CGGAACAGGAGAGCGCACGAGGGAGCTTCCAGGGGGAAACGCCTGGTATCTTTATAGTCCTGTCGGGTTT
CGCCACCTCTGACTTGAGCGTCGATTTTTGTGATGCTCGTCAGGGGGGCGGAGCCTATGGAAAAACGCCA
GCAACGCGGCCTTTTTACGGTTCCTGGCCTTTTGCTGGCCTTTTGCTCACATGTTCTTTCCTGCGTTATC
CCCTGATTCTGTGGATAACCGTATTACCGCCTTTGAGTGAGCTGATACCGCTCGCCGCAGCCGAACGACC
GAGCGCAGCGAGTCAGTGAGCGAGGAAGCGGAAGAGCGCCTGATGCGGTATTTTCTCCTTACGCATCTGT
GCGGTATTTCACACCGCAATGGTGCACTCTCAGTACAATCTGCTCTGATGCCGCATAGTTAAGCCAGTAT
ACACTCCGCTATCGCTACGTGACTGGGTCATGGCTGCGCCCCGACACCCGCCAACACCCGCTGACGCGCC
CTGACGGGCTTGTCTGCTCCCGGCATCCGCTTACAGACAAGCTGTGACCGTCTCCGGGAGCTGCATGTGT
CAGAGGTTTTCACCGTCATCACCGAAACGCGCGAGGCAGCTGCGGTAAAGCTCATCAGCGTGGTCGTGAA
GCGATTCACAGATGTCTGCCTGTTCATCCGCGTCCAGCTCGTTGAGTTTCTCCAGAAGCGTTAATGTCTG
GCTTCTGATAAAGCGGGCCATGTTAAGGGCGGTTTTTTCCTGTTTGGTCACTGATGCCTCCGTGTAAGGG
GGATTTCTGTTCATGGGGGTAATGATACCGATGAAACGAGAGAGGATGCTCACGATACGGGTTACTGATG
ATGAACATGCCCGGTTACTGGAACGTTGTGAGGGTAAACAACTGGCGGTATGGATGCGGCGGGACCAGAG
AAAAATCACTCAGGGTCAATGCCAGCGCTTCGTTAATACAGATGTAGGTGTTCCACAGGGTAGCCAGCAG
CATCCTGCGATGCAGATCCGGAACATAATGGTGCAGGGCGCTGACTTCCGCGTTTCCAGACTTTACGAAA
CACGGAAACCGAAGACCATTCATGTTGTTGCTCAGGTCGCAGACGTTTTGCAGCAGCAGTCGCTTCACGT
TCGCTCGCGTATCGGTGATTCATTCTGCTAACCAGTAAGGCAACCCCGCCAGCCTAGCCGGGTCCTCAAC
GACAGGAGCACGATCATGCGCACCCGTGGGGCCGCCATGCCGGCGATAATGGCCTGCTTCTCGCCGAAAC
GTTTGGTGGCGGGACCAGTGACGAAGGCTTGAGCGAGGGCGTGCAAGATTCCGAATACCGCAAGCGACAG
GCCGATCATCGTCGCGCTCCAGCGAAAGCGGTCCTCGCCGAAAATGACCCAGAGCGCTGCCGGCACCTGT
CCTACGAGTTGCATGATAAAGAAGACAGTCATAAGTGCGGCGACGATAGTCATGCCCCGCGCCCACCGGA
AGGAGCTGACTGGGTTGAAGGCTCTCAAGGGCATCGGTCGAGATCCCGGTGCCTAATGAGTGAGCTAACT
TACATTAATTGCGTTGCGCTCACTGCCCGCTTTCCAGTCGGGAAACCTGTCGTGCCAGCTGCATTAATGA
ATCGGCCAACGCGCGGGGAGAGGCGGTTTGCGTATTGGGCGCCAGGGTGGTTTTTCTTTTCACCAGTGAG
ACGGGCAACAGCTGATTGCCCTTCACCGCCTGGCCCTGAGAGAGTTGCAGCAAGCGGTCCACGCTGGTTT
GCCCCAGCAGGCGAAAATCCTGTTTGATGGTGGTTAACGGCGGGATATAACATGAGCTGTCTTCGGTATC
GTCGTATCCCACTACCGAGATATCCGCACCAACGCGCAGCCCGGACTCGGTAATGGCGCGCATTGCGCCC
AGCGCCATCTGATCGTTGGCAACCAGCATCGCAGTGGGAACGATGCCCTCATTCAGCATTTGCATGGTTT
GTTGAAAACCGGACATGGCACTCCAGTCGCCTTCCCGTTCCGCTATCGGCTGAATTTGATTGCGAGTGAG
ATATTTATGCCAGCCAGCCAGACGCAGACGCGCCGAGACAGAACTTAATGGGCCCGCTAACAGCGCGATT
TGCTGGTGACCCAATGCGACCAGATGCTCCACGCCCAGTCGCGTACCGTCTTCATGGGAGAAAATAATAC
TGTTGATGGGTGTCTGGTCAGAGACATCAAGAAATAACGCCGGAACATTAGTGCAGGCAGCTTCCACAGC
AATGGCATCCTGGTCATCCAGCGGATAGTTAATGATCAGCCCACTGACGCGTTGCGCGAGAAGATTGTGC
ACCGCCGCTTTACAGGCTTCGACGCCGCTTCGTTCTACCATCGACACCACCACGCTGGCACCCAGTTGAT
CGGCGCGAGATTTAATCGCCGCGACAATTTGCGACGGCGCGTGCAGGGCCAGACTGGAGGTGGCAACGCC
AATCAGCAACGACTGTTTGCCCGCCAGTTGTTGTGCCACGCGGTTGGGAATGTAATTCAGCTCCGCCATC
GCCGCTTCCACTTTTTCCCGCGTTTTCGCAGAAACGTGGCTGGCCTGGTTCACCACGCGGGAAACGGTCT
GATAAGAGACACCGGCATACTCTGCGACATCGTATAACGTTACTGGTTTCACATTCACCACCCTGAATTG
ACTCTCTTCCGGGCGCTATCATGCCATACCGCGAAAGGTTTTGCGCCATTCGATGGTGTCCGGGATCTCG
ACGCTCTCCCTTATGCGACTCCTGCATTAGGAAGCAGCCCAGTAGTAGGTTGAGGCCGTTGAGCACCGCC
GCCGCAAGGAATGGTGCATGCAAGGAGATGGCGCCCAACAGTCCCCCGGCCACGGGGCCTGCCACCATAC
CCACGCCGAAACAAGCGCTCATGAGCCCGAAGTGGCGAGCCCGATCTTCCCCATCGGTGATGTCGGCGAT
ATAGGCGCCAGCAACCGCACCTGTGGCGCCGGTGATGCCGGCCACGATGCGTCCGGCGTAGAGGATCGAG
ATCTCGATCCCGCGAAATTAATACGACTCACTATAGGGGAATTGTGAGCGGATAACAATTCCCCTCTAGA
AATAATTTTGTTTAACTTTAAGAAGGAGATATACCATGGGCAGCAGCCATCATCATCATCATCACAGCAG
CGGCCTGGTGCCGCGCGGCAGCCATATGCATCACCATCACCATCACGAGAACCTGTACTTCCAAGGGGGA
TCCATGGGGAAGAAACAGAAAAACAAGAGCGAAGACAGCACCAAGGATGACATTGATCTTGATGCCTTGG
CTGCAGAAATAGAAGGAGCTGGTGCTGCCAAAGAACAGGAGCCTCAAAAGTCAAAAGGGAAAAAGAAAAA
AGAGAAAAAAAAGCAGGACTTTGATGAAGATGATATCCTGAAAGAACTGGAAGAATTGTCTTTGGAAGCT
CAAGGCATCAAAGCTGACAGAGAAACTGTTGCAGTGAAGCCAACAGAAAACAATGAAGAGGAATTCACCT
CAAAAGATAAAAAAAAGAAAGGACAGAAGGGCAAAAAACAGAGTTTTGATGATAATGATAGCGAAGAATT
GGAAGATAAAGATTCAAAATCAAAAAAGACTGCAAAACCGAAAGTGGAAATGTACTCTGGGAGTGATGAT
GATGATGATTTTAACAAACTTCCTAAAAAAGCTAAAGGGAAAGCTCAAAAATCAAATAAGAAGTGGGATG
GGTCAGAGGAGGATGAGGATAACAGTAAAAAAATTAAAGAGCGTTCAAGAATAAATTCTTCTGGTGAAAG
TGGTGATGAATCAGATGAATTTTTGCAATCTAGAAAAGGACAGAAAAAAAATCAGAAAAACAAGCCAGGT
CCTAACATAGAAAGTGGGAATGAAGATGATGACGCCTCCTTCAAAATTAAGACAGTGGCCCAAAAGAAGG
CAGAAAAGAAGGAGCGCGAGAGAAAAAAGCGAGATGAAGAAAAAGCGAAACTGCGGAAGCTGAAAGAAAA
AGAAGAGTTAGAAACAGGTAAAAAGGATCAGAGTAAACAAAAGGAATCTCAAAGGAAATTTGAAGAAGAA
ACTGTAAAATCCAAAGTGACTGTTGATACTGGAGTAATTCCTGCCTCTGAAGAGAAAGCAGAGACTCCCA
CAGCTGCAGAAGATGACAATGAAGGAGACAAAAAGAAGAAAGATAAGAAGAAAAAGAAAGGAGAAAAGGA
AGAAAAAGAGAAAGAGAAGAAAAAAGGACCTAGCAAAGCCACTGTTAAAGCTATGCAAGAAGCTCTGGCT
AAGCTTAAAGAGGAAGAAGAAAGACAGAAGAGAGAAGAGGAAGAACGTATAAAACGGCTTGAAGAATTAG
AAGCCAAGCGTAAAGAAGAGGAACGATTGGAACAAGAAAAAAGAGAAAGGAAAAAGCAAAAAGAAAAAGA
AAGAAAAGAACGCTTGAAAAAAGAAGGGAAACTTTTAACTAAATCCCAGAGAGAAGCCAGAGCCAGAGCC
GAAGCTACTCTTAAACTGCTACAAGCTCAGGGTGTTGAAGTGCCATCAAAAGACTCTTTGCCAAAGAAGA
GGCCAATTTATGAAGATAAAAAGAGGAAAAAAATACCACAGCAGCTAGAAAGTAAAGAAGTGTCTGAATC
AATGGAATTATGTGCTGCTGTAGAAGTTATGGAACAAGGAGTACCAGAAAAGGAAGAGACACCACCTCCT
GTTGAACCAGAAGAAGAAGAAGATACTGAGGATGCTGGATTGGATGATTGGGAAGCTATGGCCAGTGATG
AGGAGACAGAAAAAGTAGAAGGAAACACAGTTCATATAGAAGTAAAAGAAAACCCTGAAGAGGAGGAGGA
GGAGGAAGAAGAGGAAGAAGAAGATGAAGAAAGTGAAGAAGAGGAGGAAGAGGAGGGAGAAAGTGAAGGC
AGTGAAGGTGATGAGGAAGATGAAAAGGTGTCAGATGAGAAGGATTCAGGGAAGACATTAGATAAAAAGC
CAAGTAAAGAAATGAGCTCAGATTCTGAATATGACTCTGATGATGATCGGACTAAAGAAGAAAGGGCTTA
TGACAAAGCAAAACGGAGGATTGAGAAACGGCGACTTGAACATAGTAAAAATGTAAACACCGAAAAGCTA
AGAGCCCCTATTATCTGCGTACTTGGGCATGTGGACACAGGGAAGACAAAAATTCTAGATAAGCTCCGTC
ACACACATGTACAAGACGGTGAAGCAGGTGGTATCACACAACAAATTGGGGCCACCAATGTTCCTCTTGA
AGCTATTAATGAACAGACTAAGATGATTAAAAATTTTGATAGAGAGAATGTACGGATTCCAGGAATGCTA
ATTATTGATACTCCTGGGCATGAATCTTTCAGTAATCTGAGAAATAGAGGAAGCTCTCTTTGTGACATTG
CCATTTTAGTTGTTGATATTATGCATGGTTTGGAGCCCCAGACAATTGAGTCTATCAACCTTCTCAAATC
TAAAAAATGTCCCTTCATTGTTGCACTCAATAAGATTGATAGGTTATATGATTGGAAAAAGAGTCCTGAC
TCTGATGTGGCTGCTACTTTAAAGAAGCAGAAAAAGAATACAAAAGATGAATTTGAGGAGCGAGCAAAGG
CTATTATTGTAGAATTTGCACAGCAGGGTTTGAATGCTGCTTTGTTTTATGAGAATAAAGATCCCCGCAC
TTTTGTGTCTTTGGTACCTACCTCTGCACATACTGGTGATGGCATGGGAAGTCTGATCTACCTTCTTGTA
GAGTTAACTCAGACCATGTTGAGCAAGAGACTTGCACACTGTGAAGAGCTGAGAGCACAGGTGATGGAGG
TTAAAGCTCTCCCGGGGATGGGCACCACTATAGATGTCATCTTGATCAATGGGCGTTTGAAGGAAGGAGA
TACAATCATTGTTCCTGGAGTAGAAGGGCCCATTGTAACTCAGATTCGAGGCCTCCTGTTACCTCCTCCT
ATGAAGGAATTACGAGTGAAGAACCAGTATGAAAAGCATAAAGAAGTAGAAGCAGCTCAGGGGGTAAAGA
TTCTTGGAAAAGACCTGGAGAAAACATTGGCTGGTTTACCCCTCCTTGTGGCTTATAAAGAAGATGAAAT
CCCTGTTCTTAAAGATGAATTGATCCATGAGTTAAAGCAGACACTAAATGCTATCAAATTAGAAGAAAAA
GGAGTCTATGTCCAGGCATCTACACTGGGTTCTTTGGAAGCTCTACTGGAATTTCTGAAAACATCAGAAG
TGCCCTATGCAGGAATTAACATTGGCCCAGTGCATAAAAAAGATGTTATGAAGGCTTCAGTGATGTTGGA
ACATGACCCTCAGTATGCAGTAATTTTGGCCTTCGATGTGAGAATTGAACGAGATGCACAAGAAATGGCT
GATAGTTTAGGAGTTAGAATTTTTAGTGCAGAAATTATTTATCATTTATTTGATGCCTTTACAAAATATA
GACAAGACTACAAGAAACAGAAACAAGAAGAATTTAAGCACATAGCAGTATTTCCCTGCAAGATAAAAAT
CCTCCCTCAGTACATTTTTAATTCTCGAGATCCGATAGTGATGGGGGTGACGGTGGAAGCAGGTCAGGTG
AAACAGGGGACACCCATGTGTGTCCCAAGCAAAAATTTTGTTGACATCGGAATAGTAACAAGTATTGAAA
TAAACCATAAACAAGTGGATGTTGCAAAAAAAGGACAAGAAGTTTGTGTAAAAATAGAACCTATCCCTGG
TGAGTCACCCAAAATGTTTGGAAGACATTTTGAAGCTACAGATATTCTTGTTAGTAAGATCAGCCGGCAG
TCCATTGATGCACTCAAAGACTGGTTCAGAGATGAAATGCAGAAGAGTGACTGGCAGCTTATTGTGGAGC
TGAAGAAAGTATTTGAAATCATCTAAGCGGCCGCACTCGAGCACCACCACCACCACCACTGAGATCCGGC
TGCTAACAAAGCCCGAAAGGAAGCTGAGTTGGCTGCTGCCACCGCTGAGCAATAACTAGCATAACCCCTT
GGGGCCTCTAAACGGGTCTTGAGGGGTTTTTTGCTGAAAGGAGGAACTATATCCGGAT
